Addgene plasmid #235540: pTRIP-SFFV-tagBFP-2A-coICP0-∆USP7
Purpose: To express tagBFP-2A-coICP0-∆USP7 (ICP0 ∆618-633, co = codon-optimized)
Depositing lab: Nicolas Manel. Depositing organization: Institut Curie. Publication: Centromeric DNA amplification triggered by viral proteins activates nuclear cGAS. Lahaye X, Tran Van P, Chakraborty C, Shmakova A, Cao NTB, Ferran H, Ait-Mohamed O, Maurin M, Waterfall JJ, Kaufer BB, Fischer P, Hennig T, Dolken L, Lomonte P, Fachinetti D, Manel N. Cell. 2025 May 29:S0092-8674(25)00556-2. doi: 10.1016/j.cell.2025.05.008. PubMed 40460826.
Backbone
  Vector backbone: pTRIP-SFFV-tagBFP-2A
  Vector type: Lentiviral
Growth in bacteria
  Bacterial resistance: Ampicillin, 100 μg/mL
  Growth temperature: 30°C
  Growth strain: NEB Stable
  Copy number: High Copy
Gene/Insert
  Gene/Insert name: ICP0-∆USP7
  Species: Herpes simplex virus 1 (HSV-1)
  Mutation: Deletion of region ∆618-633.
  Cloning method: Restriction Enzyme; 5′ cloning site Unknown (unknown if destroyed)
Terms and licenses: Academic/Nonprofit Terms; Industry Terms: Not Available to Industry
How to cite: pTRIP-SFFV-tagBFP-2A-coICP0-∆USP7 was a gift from Nicolas Manel (Addgene plasmid # 235540 ; http://n2t.net/addgene:235540 ; RRID:Addgene_235540)
