[The description below was written by a language model from this plasmid's Addgene catalogue record and pLannotate feature annotations shown in this document.]
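Description:
pTRIP-SFFV-tagBFP-2A-coICP0-∆USP7 is an HIV-1-derived lentiviral transfer vector of about 12.6 kb, built on the pTRIP-SFFV-tagBFP-2A backbone, for expressing a mutant form of the herpes simplex virus 1 immediate-early protein ICP0 in mammalian cells. It is propagated in E. coli through a high-copy ColE1/pUC-type origin and selected with ampicillin via the β-lactamase gene. The viral portion contains a truncated 5' LTR, the Ψ packaging signal with a partial gag sequence, the Rev response element for Rev-dependent export of the genomic RNA, the cPPT/CTS element that aids nuclear import of the reverse-transcribed genome, and a ΔU3 self-inactivating 3' LTR. The plasmid backbone also carries pBR322 remnants (fragments of TcR, bom and rop) and what appears to be an SV40 promoter–gpt cassette with SV40 small t intron and polyadenylation sequences. These look like leftovers from older vector lineages rather than functional parts of the payload. No WPRE is annotated.

The expression cassette is driven by the spleen focus-forming virus (SFFV) LTR promoter, which is strong in many cell types, including haematopoietic cells. It encodes the blue fluorescent protein TagBFP followed, according to the construct name, by a 2A self-cleaving peptide and a codon-optimized ICP0 open reading frame. The 2A itself is not separately annotated, but a short gap between the two coding regions is consistent with it. This design yields the reporter and ICP0 as separate proteins from one transcript, so blue fluorescence marks transduced cells. The ICP0 carries a deletion of residues 618–633, designated ∆USP7, which by its name is intended to remove the USP7-interacting region. The associated publication concerns viral protein-triggered centromeric DNA amplification and nuclear cGAS activation, which suggests the construct serves as a mutant for comparison in dissecting ICP0 functions.
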