Features (pLannotate 1.2.2; 30 found; start..end, strand, type, name):
     43..108     +  intron         small t intron: SV40 (simian virus 40) small t antigen intron
    238..258     +  CDS            SV40 NLS: nuclear localization signal of SV40 (simian virus 40) large T antigen
    577..660     +  CDS            large T antigen (fragment): large T antigen from SV40 (simian virus 40)
    683..817     +  polyA_signal   SV40 poly(A) signal: SV40 polyadenylation signal
    984..1313    +  CDS            nef (fragment): NEF_HV1BR - Experimental evidence at protein level: Swiss-Prot protein existence level 1. Extracellular Nef protein targets CD4(+) T-lymphocytes for apoptosis by interacting with CXCR4 surface receptors (PubMed:14990729). From Human immunodeficiency virus type 1 group M subtype B (isolate BRU/LAI) (HIV-1).
   1361..1618    +  LTR            5' LTR (truncated): truncated 5' long terminal repeat (LTR) from HIV-1
   1665..1790    +  misc_feature   HIV-1 Ψ: packaging signal of human immunodeficiency virus type 1
   1774..2137    +  CDS            HIV-1 gag (fragment): gag protein from human immunodeficiency virus 1; gag
   2283..2516    +  misc_feature   RRE: The Rev response element (RRE) of HIV-1 allows for Rev-dependent mRNA export from the nucleus to the cytoplasm.
   2893..2993    +  CDS            Rev (fragment): human immunodeficiency virus 1 (HIV-1) Rev protein; rev; enhances nuclear export of unspliced and incompletely spliced viral mRNAs
   3038..3155    +  misc_feature   cPPT/CTS: central polypurine tract and central termination sequence of HIV-1
   3295..3702    +  promoter       SFFV promoter: spleen focus-forming virus long terminal repeat (LTR) promoter
   3721..4419    +  CDS            TagBFP: TagBFP is a basic (constitutively fluorescent) blue fluorescent protein published in 2008, derived from Entacmaea quadricolor. It is reported to be a very rapidly-maturing monomer with very low acid sensitivity.
   4504..6777    +  CDS            ICP0: ICP0_HHV11 - Also known as IE110. Experimental evidence at protein level: Swiss-Prot protein existence level 1. Evades nuclear antiviral defenses triggered by dsDNA viruses. Acts during the initial stages of lytic infection and the reactivation of latent viral genome. Prevents the antiviral effect of nuclear bodies by degrading host PML and SP100. Prevents antiviral response to viral DNA induced by IFI16 by degrading it. Additionally, inhibits host IRF3 nuclear signaling to prevent interferon production by the infected cells. Interestingly, the E3 ubiquitin ligase activity associated with the
   6774..6968    +  CDS            nef (fragment): NEF_HV1Z2 - Experimental evidence at protein level: Swiss-Prot protein existence level 1. Extracellular Nef protein targets CD4(+) T-lymphocytes for apoptosis by interacting with CXCR4 surface receptors. From Human immunodeficiency virus type 1 group M subtype D (isolate Z2/CDC-Z34) (HIV-1).
   6970..7001    +  LTR            3' LTR (ΔU3) (fragment): self-inactivating 3' long terminal repeat (LTR) from HIV-1
   7049..7229    +  LTR            5' LTR (truncated): truncated 5' long terminal repeat (LTR) from HIV-1
   8191..8289    -  CDS            TBC1D5 (fragment): TBCD5_HUMAN - Also known as KIAA0210. Experimental evidence at protein level: Swiss-Prot protein existence level 1. May act as a GTPase-activating protein (GAP) for Rab family protein(s). May act as a GAP for RAB7A. Can displace RAB7A and retromer CSC subcomplex from the endosomal membrane to the cytosol; at least retromer displacement seems to require its catalytic activity (PubMed:19531583, PubMed:20923837). Required for retrograde transport of cargo proteins from endosomes to the trans-Golgi network (TGN); the function seems to require its catalytic activity. Involved in regulation of autop
   8695..8974    +  CDS            TcR (fragment): tetracycline efflux protein; tet; confers resistance to tetracycline
   8975..9023    -  misc_feature   bom (fragment): basis of mobility region from pBR322
   9125..9160    -  CDS            rop (fragment): Rop protein, which maintains plasmids at low copy number; rop
   9255..9359    +  promoter       AmpR promoter: bla
   9360..10220   +  CDS            AmpR: β-lactamase; bla; confers resistance to ampicillin, carbenicillin, and related antibiotics
  10391..10979   +  rep_origin     ori: high-copy-number ColE1/pMB1/pBR322/pUC origin of replication
  11162..11218   +  CDS            lacI (fragment): lac repressor; lacI; The lac repressor binds to the lac operator to inhibit transcription in E. coli. This inhibition can be relieved by adding lactose or isopropyl-β-D-thiogalactopyranoside (IPTG).
  11225..11554   +  promoter       SV40 promoter: SV40 enhancer and early promoter
  11754..11873   +  CDS            gpt (fragment): XGPT_ECOLI - Also known as gpp, gxu. Experimental evidence at protein level: Swiss-Prot protein existence level 1. Purine salvage pathway enzyme that catalyzes the transfer of the ribosyl-5-phosphate group from 5-phospho-alpha-D-ribose 1- diphosphate (PRPP) to the N9 position of the 6-oxopurines guanine and xanthine to form the corresponding ribonucleotides GMP (guanosine 5'- monophosphate) and XMP (xanthosine 5'-monophosphate), with the release of PPi. To a lesser extent, also acts on hypoxanthine (PubMed:9100006, PubMed:3886014). Does not ribophosphorylate adenine (PubMed:3886014). From Esch
  11873..12208   +  CDS            gpt (fragment): XGPT_ECOLI - Also known as gpp, gxu. Experimental evidence at protein level: Swiss-Prot protein existence level 1. Purine salvage pathway enzyme that catalyzes the transfer of the ribosyl-5-phosphate group from 5-phospho-alpha-D-ribose 1- diphosphate (PRPP) to the N9 position of the 6-oxopurines guanine and xanthine to form the corresponding ribonucleotides GMP (guanosine 5'- monophosphate) and XMP (xanthosine 5'-monophosphate), with the release of PPi. To a lesser extent, also acts on hypoxanthine (PubMed:9100006, PubMed:3886014). Does not ribophosphorylate adenine (PubMed:3886014). From Esch
  12303..12608   +  CDS            frsA (fragment): FRSA_ECOLI - Also known as yafA. Experimental evidence at protein level: Swiss-Prot protein existence level 1. Catalyzes the hydrolysis of esters (PubMed:15808744). Displays esterase activity toward pNP-butyrate (PubMed:15808744). May stimulate mixed-acid fermentation by acting as a fermentation/respiration switch that down-regulates respiration and up- regulates fermentation rates (PubMed:15169777). From Escherichia coli (strain K12).
  12612..41      +  CDS            small t antigen (fragment) (across the origin): SV40 (simian virus 40) small t antigen
>Addgene plasmid #235540 | pTRIP-SFFV-tagBFP-2A-coICP0-∆USP7 | addgene full sequence | sequence record 470142 | Addgene NGS Result
ACATAATTGGACAAACTACCTACAGAGATTTAAAGCTCTAAGGTAAATATAAAATTTTTAAGTGTATAAT
GTGTTAAACTACTGATTCTAATTGTTTGTGTATTTTAGATTCCAACCTATGGAACTGATGAATGGGAGCA
GTGGTGGAATGCCTTTAATGAGGAAAACCTGTTTTGCTCAGAAGAAATGCCATCTAGTGATGATGAGGCT
ACTGCTGACTCTCAACATTCTACTCCTCCAAAAAAGAAGAGAAAGGTAGAAGACCCCAAGGACTTTCCTT
CAGAATTGCTAAGTTTTTTGAGTCATGCTGTGTTTAGTAATAGAACTCTTGCTTGCTTTGCTATTTACAC
CACAAAGGAAAAAGCTGCACTGCTATACAAGAAAATTATGGAAAAATATTCTGTAACCTTTATAAGTAGG
CATAACAGTTATAATCATAACATACTGTTTTTTCTTACTCCACACAGGCATAGAGTGTCTGCTATTAATA
ACTATGCTCAAAAATTGTGTACCTTTAGCTTTTTAATTTGTAAAGGGGTTAATAAGGAATATTTGATGTA
TAGTGCCTTGACTAGAGATCATAATCAGCCATACCACATTTGTAGAGGTTTTACTTGCTTTAAAAAACCT
CCCACACCTCCCCCTGAACCTGAAACATAAAATGAATGCAATTGTTGTTGTTAACTTGTTTATTGCAGCT
TATAATGGTTACAAATAAAGCAATAGCATCACAAATTTCACAAATAAAGCATTTTTTTCACTGCATTCTA
GTTGTGGTTTGTCCAAACTCATCAATGTATCTTATCATGTCTGGATCAACTGGATAACTCAAGCTAACCA
AAATCATCCCAAACTTCCCACCCCATACCCTATTACCACTGCCAATTACCTGTGGTTTCATTTACTCTAA
ACCTGTGATTCCTCTGAATTATTTTCATTTTAAAGAAATTGTATTTGTTAAATATGTACTACAAACTTAG
TAGTTGGAAGGGCTAATTCACTCCCAAAGAAGACAAGATATCCTTGATCTGTGGATCTACCACACACAAG
GCTACTTCCCTGATTAGCAGAACTACACACCAGGGCCAGGGGTCAGATATCCACTGACCTTTGGATGGTG
CTACAAGCTAGTACCAGTTGAGCCAGATAAGGTAGAAGAGGCCAATAAAGGAGAGAACACCAGCTTGTTA
CACCCTGTGAGCCTGCATGGGATGGATGACCCGGAGAGAGAAGTGTTAGAGTGGAGGTTTGACAGCCGCC
TAGCATTTCATCACGTGGCCCGAGAGCTGCATCCGGAGTACTTCAAGAACTGCTGATATCGAGCTTGCTA
CAAGGGACTTTCCGCTGGGGACTTTCCAGGGAGGCGTGGCCTGGGCGGGACTGGGGAGTGGCGAGCCCTC
AGATCCTGCATATAAGCAGCTGCTTTTTGCCTGTACTGGGTCTCTCTGGTTAGACCAGATCTGAGCCTGG
GAGCTCTCTGGCTAACTAGGGAACCCACTGCTTAAGCCTCAATAAAGCTTGCCTTGAGTGCTTCAAGTAG
TGTGTGCCCGTCTGTTGTGTGACTCTGGTAACTAGAGATCCCTCAGACCCTTTTAGTCAGTGTGGAAAAT
CTCTAGCAGTGGCGCCCGAACAGGGACTTGAAAGCGAAAGGGAAACCAGAGGAGCTCTCTCGACGCAGGA
CTCGGCTTGCTGAAGCGCGCACGGCAAGAGGCGAGGGGCGGCGACTGGTGAGTACGCCAAAAATTTTGAC
TAGCGGAGGCTAGAAGGAGAGAGATGGGTGCGAGAGCGTCAGTATTAAGCGGGGGAGAATTAGATCGCGA
TGGGAAAAAATTCGGTTAAGGCCAGGGGGAAAGAAAAAATATAAATTAAAACATATAGTATGGGCAAGCA
GGGAGCTAGAACGATTCGCAGTTAATCCTGGCCTGTTAGAAACATCAGAAGGCTGTAGACAAATACTGGG
ACAGCTACAACCATCCCTTCAGACAGGATCAGAAGAACTTAGATCATTATATAATACAGTAGCAACCCTC
TATTGTGTGCATCAAAGGATAGAGATAAAAGACACCAAGGAAGCTTTAGACAAGATAGAGGAAGAGCAAA
ACAAAAGTAAGACCACCGCACAGCAAGCGGCCGCTGATCTTCAGACCTGGAGGAGGAGATATGAGGGACA
ATTGGAGAAGTGAATTATATAAATATAAAGTAGTAAAAATTGAACCATTAGGAGTAGCACCCACCAAGGC
AAAGAGAAGAGTGGTGCAGAGAGAAAAAAGAGCAGTGGGAATAGGAGCTTTGTTCCTTGGGTTCTTGGGA
GCAGCAGGAAGCACTATGGGCGCAGCGTCAATGACGCTGACGGTACAGGCCAGACAATTATTGTCTGGTA
TAGTGCAGCAGCAGAACAATTTGCTGAGGGCTATTGAGGCGCAACAGCATCTGTTGCAACTCACAGTCTG
GGGCATCAAGCAGCTCCAGGCAAGAATCCTGGCTGTGGAAAGATACCTAAAGGATCAACAGCTCCTGGGG
ATTTGGGGTTGCTCTGGAAAACTCATTTGCACCACTGCTGTGCCTTGGAATGCTAGTTGGAGTAATAAAT
CTCTGGAACAGATTTGGAATCACACGACCTGGATGGAGTGGGACAGAGAAATTAACAATTACACAAGCTT
AATACACTCCTTAATTGAAGAATCGCAAAACCAGCAAGAAAAGAATGAACAAGAATTATTGGAATTAGAT
AAATGGGCAAGTTTGTGGAATTGGTTTAACATAACAAATTGGCTGTGGTATATAAAATTATTCATAATGA
TAGTAGGAGGCTTGGTAGGTTTAAGAATAGTTTTTGCTGTACTTTCTATAGTGAATAGAGTTAGGCAGGG
ATATTCACCATTATCGTTTCAGACCCACCTCCCAACCCCGAGGGGACCCGACAGGCCCGAAGGAATAGAA
GAAGAAGGTGGAGAGAGAGACAGAGACAGATCCATTCGATTAGTGAACGGATCTCGACGGTATCGCCGAA
TTCACAAATGGCAGTATTCATCCACAATTTTAAAAGAAAAGGGGGGATTGGGGGGTACAGTGCAGGGGAA
AGAATAGTAGACATAATAGCAACAGACATACAAACTAAAGAATTACAAAAACAAATTACAAAAATTCAAA
ATTTTCGGGTTTATTACAGGGACAGCAGAGATCCACTTTGGCTGATACGCGTCTGCAGCCCCGATAAAAT
AAAAGATTTTATTTAGTCTCCAGAAAAAGGGGGGAATGAAAGACCCCACCTGTAGGTTTGGCAAGCTAGC
TGCAGTAACGCCATTTTGCAAGGCATGGAAAAATACCAAACCAAGAATAGAGAAGTTCAGATCAAGGGCG
GGTACATGAAAATAGCTAACGTTGGGCCAAACAGGATATCTGCGGTGAGCAGTTTCGGCCCCGGCCCGGG
GCCAAGAACAGATGGTCACCGCAGTTTCGGCCCCGGCCCGAGGCCAAGAACAGATGGTCCCCAGATATGG
CCCAACCCTCAGCAGTTTCTTAAGACCCATCAGATGTTTCCAGGCTCCCCCAAGGACCTGAAATGACCCT
GCGCCTTATTTGAATTAACCAATCAGCCTGCTTCTCGCTTCTGTTCGCGCGCTTCTGCTTCCCGAGCTCT
ATAAAAGAGCTCACAACCCCTCACTCGGCGCGCCAGTCCTCCGACAGACTGAGTCGCCCGGGCCGCGGGC
TAGCGCCACCATGAGCGAGCTGATTAAGGAGAACATGCACATGAAGCTGTACATGGAGGGCACCGTGGAC
AACCATCACTTCAAGTGCACATCCGAGGGCGAAGGCAAGCCCTACGAGGGCACCCAGACCATGAGAATCA
AGGTGGTCGAGGGCGGCCCTCTCCCCTTCGCCTTCGACATCCTGGCTACTAGCTTCCTCTACGGCAGCAA
GACCTTCATCAACCACACCCAGGGCATCCCCGACTTCTTCAAGCAGTCCTTCCCTGAGGGCTTCACATGG
GAGAGAGTCACCACATACGAAGACGGGGGCGTGCTGACCGCTACCCAGGACACCAGCCTCCAGGACGGCT
GCCTCATCTACAACGTCAAGATCAGAGGGGTGAACTTCACATCCAACGGCCCTGTGATGCAGAAGAAAAC
ACTCGGCTGGGAGGCCTTCACCGAGACGCTGTACCCCGCTGACGGCGGCCTGGAAGGCAGAAACGACATG
GCCCTGAAGCTCGTGGGCGGGAGCCATCTGATCGCAAACGCCAAGACCACATATAGATCCAAGAAACCCG
CTAAGAACCTCAAGATGCCTGGCGTCTACTATGTGGACTACAGACTGGAAAGAATCAAGGAGGCCAACAA
CGAGACCTACGTCGAGCAGCACGAGGTGGCAGTGGCCAGATACTGCGACCTCCCTAGCAAACTGGGGCAC
AAGCTTAATGGAAGCGGAGCTACTAACTTCAGCCTGCTGAAGCAGGCTGGAGACGTGGAGGAGAACCCTG
GACCTGGATCCACTAGTGTCGACGAGCCTAGACCCGGAGCCAGCACAAGAAGACCCGAGGGAAGACCCCA
AAGAGAACCCGCCCCCGACGTGTGGGTCTTCCCTTGTGATAGGGACCTCCCCGATAGCAGCGATTCCGAA
GCTGAGACAGAGGTGGGAGGAAGAGGCGACGCTGACCACCACGATGACGACTCCGCTAGCGAGGCCGATT
CCACAGATACCGAGCTCTTCGAGACCGGACTGCTGGGCCCTCAAGGCGTCGATGGAGGAGCTGTGTCCGG
CGGCAGCCCTCCTAGAGAGGAAGACCCCGGAAGCTGTGGAGGCGCTCCTCCCAGAGAGGACGGAGGAAGC
GACGAAGGAGATGTGTGCGCCGTGTGCACAGACGAGATCGCCCCTCATCTGAGGTGTGACACCTTTCCTT
GCATGCATAGATTCTGCATCCCTTGCATGAAGACATGGATGCAGCTCAGAAACACATGCCCTCTGTGTAA
CGCTAAACTGGTGTATCTGATCGTCGGAGTGACACCTAGCGGCTCCTTTAGCACCATTCCTATCGTCAAC
GACCCCCAAACAAGAATGGAAGCTGAAGAAGCTGTGAGGGCCGGCACAGCCGTGGATTTCATCTGGACCG
GCAATCAGAGGTTTGCTCCTAGATATCTGACCCTCGGAGGACACACAGTGAGGGCTCTGTCCCCTACACA
CCCCGAGCCTACAACAGACGAAGACGACGACGACCTCGATGATGCCGACTACGTGCCCCCCGCCCCTAGG
AGAACACCTAGAGCTCCTCCTAGGAGAGGCGCTGCCGCTCCTCCCGTGACCGGCGGAGCCAGCCATGCTG
CCCCTCAACCCGCCGCTGCTAGGACAGCTCCCCCTAGCGCTCCCATTGGACCCCACGGAAGCAGCAACAC
AAACACCACCACCAATAGCTCCGGAGGCGGCGGCAGCAGACAAAGCAGAGCTGCCGCCCCTAGAGGAGCT
TCCGGACCTAGCGGAGGAGTCGGAGTCGGAGTGGGAGTGGTGGAGGCCGAAGCCGGAAGGCCCAGAGGAA
GAACCGGACCTCTGGTGAACAGACCCGCTCCTCTCGCTAACAATAGAGACCCCATTGTGATCAGCGACAG
CCCCCCCGCCTCCCCTCATAGGCCTCCCGCCGCTCCTATGCCCGGCAGCGCCCCTAGGCCCGGCCCTCCC
GCCAGCGCTGCTGCCAGCGGACCCGCCAGACCTAGGGCTGCTGTCGCTCCTTGCGTGAGAGCCCCTCCTC
CCGGCCCCGGACCTAGGGCCCCCGCCCCCGGAGCTGAACCCGCCGCCAGACCCGCCGATGCTAGAAGAGT
GCCCCAGTCCCATAGCTCTCTGGCTCAAGCTGCCAATCAAGAGCAATCTCTGTGCAGAGCTAGGGCTACA
GTCGCTAGAGGCAGCGGAGGACCCGGCGTGGAAGGCGGACACGGACCTAGCAGAGGAGCTGCTCCTTCCG
GAGCCGCTCCTCTGCCTTCCGCCGCTAGCGTGGAGCAAGAAGCCGCCGTGAGGCCTAGAAAGAGAAGGGG
CTCCGGCCAAGAGAACCCCAGCCCTCAGTCCACAAGACCTCCCCTCGCTCCCGCCGGCGCTAAAAGAGCC
GCCACACACCCTCCTAGCGATTCCGGCCCCGGAGGCAGAGGCCAAGGCGGACCCGGAACACCTCTGACAT
CCTCCGCCGCTTCCGCTAGCTCCAGCTCCGCCAGCTCCAGCAGCGCTCCTACACCCGCTGGAGCCGCTAG
CAGCGCTGCCGGAGCTGCTAGCAGCAGCGCTAGCGCTTCCAGCGGAGGAGCTGTCGGAGCCCTCGGAGGA
AGACAAGAGGAAACCTCTCTGGGACCTAGAGCCGCTAGCGGCCCTAGGGGCGTGCCCGCCGGAGGACTGA
CAAGGTATCTGCCTATCAGCGGAGTCAGCAGCGTGGTGGCTCTGAGCCCCTACGTGAACAAAACCATCAC
CGGAGATTGTCTGCCCATCCTCGACATGGAGACCGGAAACATTGGCGCCTATGTGGTGCTGGTGGATCAG
ACCGGCAACATGGCTACCAGACTGAGAGCTGCCGTGCCCGGCTGGTCTAGAAGGACACTCCTCCCCGAGA
CAGCCGGAAACCACGTGATGCCTCCCGAGTACCCCACAGCCCCCGCTAGCGAATGGAATAGCCTCTGGAT
GACACCCGTGGGCAATATGCTGTTCGACCAAGGAACCCTCGTCGGCGCTCTGGATTTTAGATCTCTGAGG
AGCAGACATCCTTGGTCCGGCGAGCAAGGCGCTTCCACAAGAGACGAGGGAAAGCAGTGACTCGAGACCT
AGAAAAACATGGAGCAATCACAAGTAGCAATACAGCAGCTACCAATGCTGATTGTGCCTGGCTAGAAGCA
CAAGAGGAGGAGGAGGTGGGTTTTCCAGTCACACCTCAGGTACCTTTAAGACCAATGACTTACAAGGCAG
CTGTAGATCTTAGCCACTTTTTAAAAGAAAAGGGGGGACTGGAAGGGCTAATTCACTCCCAACGAAGACA
AAATCGTCGAGAGATGCTGCATATAAGCAGCTGCTTTTTGCTTGTACTGGGTCTCTCTGGTTAGACCAGA
TCTGAGCCTGGGAGCTCTCTGGCTAACTAGGGAACCCACTGCTTAAGCCTCAATAAAGCTTGCCTTGAGT
GCTTCAAGTAGTGTGTGCCCGTCTGTTGTGTGACTCTGGTAACTAGAGATCCCTCAGACCCTTTTAGTCA
GTGTGGAAAATCTCTAGCAGTAGTAGTTCATGTCATCTTATTATTCAGTATTTATAACTTGCAAAGAAAT
GAATATCAGAGAGTGAGAGGCCTTGACATTATAATAGATTTAGCAGGAATTGAACTAGGAGTGGAGCACA
CAGGCAAAGCTGCAGAAGTACTTGGAAGAAGCCACCAGAGATACTCACGATTCTGCACATACCTGGCTAA
TCCCAGATCCTAAGGATTACATTAAGTTTACTAACATTTATATAATGATTTATAGTTTAAAGTATAAACT
TATCTAATTTACTATTCTGACAGATATTAATTAATCCTCAAATATCATAAGAGATGATTACTATTATCCC
CATTTAACACAAGAGGAAACTGAGAGGGAAAGATGTTGAAGTAATTTTCCCACAATTACAGCATCCGTTA
GTTACGACTCTATGATCTTCTGACACAAATTCCATTTACTCCTCACCCTATGACTCAGTCGAATATATCA
AAGTTATGGACATTATGCTAAGTAACAAATTACCCTTTTATATAGTAAATACTGAGTAGATTGAGAGAAG
AAATTGTTTGCAAACCTGAATAGCTTCAAGAAGAAGAGAAGTGAGGATAAGAATAACAGTTGTCATTTAA
CAAGTTTTAACAAGTAACTTGGTTAGAAAGGGATTCAAATGCATAAAGCAAGGGATAAATTTTTCTGGCA
ACAAGACTATACAATATAACCTTAAATATGACTTCAAATAATTGTTGGAACTTGATAAAACTAATTAAAT
ATTATTGAAGATTATCAATATTATAAATGTAATTTACTTTTAAAAAGGGAACATAGAAATGTGTATCATT
AGAGTAGAAAACAATCCTTATTATCACAATTTGTCAAAACAAGTTTGTTATTAACACAAGTAGAATACTG
CATTCAATTAAGTTGACTGCAGATTTTGTGTTTTGTTAAAATTAGAAAGAGATAACAACAATTTGAATTA
TTGAAAGTAACATGTAAATAGTTCTACATACGTTCTTTTGACATCTTGTTCAATCATTGATCGAAGTTCT
TTATCTTGGAAGAATTTGTTCCAAAGACTCTGAAATAAGGAAAACAATCTATTATATAGTCTCACACCTT
TGTTTTACTTTTAGTGATTTCAATTTAATAATGTAAATGGTTAAAATTTATTCTTCTCTGAGATCATTTC
ACATTGCAGATAGAAAACCTGAGACTGGGGTAATTTTTATTAAAATCTAATTTAATCTCAGAAACACATC
TTTATTCTAACATCAATTTTTCCAGTTTGATATTATCATATAAAGTCAGCCTTCCTCATCTGCAGGTTCC
ACAACAAAAATCCAACCAACTGTGGATCAAAAATATTGGGAAAAAATTAAAAATAGCAATACAACAATAA
AAAAATACAAATCAGAAAAACAGCACAGTATAACAACTTTATTTAGCATTTACAATCTATTAGGTATTAT
AAGTAATCTAGCCAGATCCTCTACGCCGGACGCATCGTGGCCGGCATCACCGGCGCCACAGGTGCGGTTG
CTGGCGCCTATATCGCCGACATCACCGATGGGGAAGATCGGGCTCGCCACTTCGGGCTCATGAGCGCTTG
TTTCGGCGTGGGTATGGTGGCAGGCCCCGTGGCCGGGGGACTGTTGGGCGCCATCTCCTTGCATGCACCA
TTCCTTGCGGCGGCGGTGCTCAACGGCCTCAACCTACTACTGGGCTGCTTCCTAATGCAGGAGTCGCATA
AGGGAGAGCGTCGAATGGTGCACTCTCAGTACAATCTGCTCTGATGCCGCATAGTTAAGCCAGCCCCGAC
ACCCGCCAACACCCGCTGACGCGCCCTGACGGGCTTGTCTGCTCCCGGCATCCGCTTACAGACAAGCTGT
GACCGTCTCCGGGAGCTGCATGTGTCAGAGGTTTTCACCGTCATCACCGAAACGCGCGAGACGAAAGGGC
CTCGTGATACGCCTATTTTTATAGGTTAATGTCATGATAATAATGGTTTCTTAGACGTCAGGTGGCACTT
TTCGGGGAAATGTGCGCGGAACCCCTATTTGTTTATTTTTCTAAATACATTCAAATATGTATCCGCTCAT
GAGACAATAACCCTGATAAATGCTTCAATAATATTGAAAAAGGAAGAGTATGAGTATTCAACATTTCCGT
GTCGCCCTTATTCCCTTTTTTGCGGCATTTTGCCTTCCTGTTTTTGCTCACCCAGAAACGCTGGTGAAAG
TAAAAGATGCTGAAGATCAGTTGGGTGCACGAGTGGGTTACATCGAACTGGATCTCAACAGCGGTAAGAT
CCTTGAGAGTTTTCGCCCCGAAGAACGTTTTCCAATGATGAGCACTTTTAAAGTTCTGCTATGTGGCGCG
GTATTATCCCGTATTGACGCCGGGCAAGAGCAACTCGGTCGCCGCATACACTATTCTCAGAATGACTTGG
TTGAGTACTCACCAGTCACAGAAAAGCATCTTACGGATGGCATGACAGTAAGAGAATTATGCAGTGCTGC
CATAACCATGAGTGATAACACTGCGGCCAACTTACTTCTGACAACGATCGGAGGACCGAAGGAGCTAACC
GCTTTTTTGCACAACATGGGGGATCATGTAACTCGCCTTGATCGTTGGGAACCGGAGCTGAATGAAGCCA
TACCAAACGACGAGCGTGACACCACGATGCCTGTAGCAATGGCAACAACGTTGCGCAAACTATTAACTGG
CGAACTACTTACTCTAGCTTCCCGGCAACAATTAATAGACTGGATGGAGGCGGATAAAGTTGCAGGACCA
CTTCTGCGCTCGGCCCTTCCGGCTGGCTGGTTTATTGCTGATAAATCTGGAGCCGGTGAGCGTGGGTCTC
GCGGTATCATTGCAGCACTGGGGCCAGATGGTAAGCCCTCCCGTATCGTAGTTATCTACACGACGGGGAG
TCAGGCAACTATGGATGAACGAAATAGACAGATCGCTGAGATAGGTGCCTCACTGATTAAGCATTGGTAA
CTGTCAGACCAAGTTTACTCATATATACTTTAGATTGATTTAAAACTTCATTTTTAATTTAAAAGGATCT
AGGTGAAGATCCTTTTTGATAATCTCATGACCAAAATCCCTTAACGTGAGTTTTCGTTCCACTGAGCGTC
AGACCCCGTAGAAAAGATCAAAGGATCTTCTTGAGATCCTTTTTTTCTGCGCGTAATCTGCTGCTTGCAA
ACAAAAAAACCACCGCTACCAGCGGTGGTTTGTTTGCCGGATCAAGAGCTACCAACTCTTTTTCCGAAGG
TAACTGGCTTCAGCAGAGCGCAGATACCAAATACTGTTCTTCTAGTGTAGCCGTAGTTAGGCCACCACTT
CAAGAACTCTGTAGCACCGCCTACATACCTCGCTCTGCTAATCCTGTTACCAGTGGCTGCTGCCAGTGGC
GATAAGTCGTGTCTTACCGGGTTGGACTCAAGACGATAGTTACCGGATAAGGCGCAGCGGTCGGGCTGAA
CGGGGGGTTCGTGCACACAGCCCAGCTTGGAGCGAACGACCTACACCGAACTGAGATACCTACAGCGTGA
GCTATGAGAAAGCGCCACGCTTCCCGAAGGGAGAAAGGCGGACAGGTATCCGGTAAGCGGCAGGGTCGGA
ACAGGAGAGCGCACGAGGGAGCTTCCAGGGGGAAACGCCTGGTATCTTTATAGTCCTGTCGGGTTTCGCC
ACCTCTGACTTGAGCGTCGATTTTTGTGATGCTCGTCAGGGGGGCGGAGCCTATGGAAAAACGCCAGCAA
CGCGGCCTTTTTACGGTTCCTGGCCTTTTGCTGGCCTTTTGCTCACATGTTCTTTCCTGCGTTATCCCCT
GATTCTGTGGATAACCGTATTACCGCCTTTGAGTGAGCTGATACCGCTCGCCGCAGCCGAACGACCGAGC
GCAGCGAGTCAGTGAGCGAGGAAGCGGAAGAGCGCCCAATACGCAAACCGCCTCTCCCCGCGCGTTGGCC
GATTCATTAATGCAGCTGTGGAATGTGTGTCAGTTAGGGTGTGGAAAGTCCCCAGGCTCCCCAGCAGGCA
GAAGTATGCAAAGCATGCATCTCAATTAGTCAGCAACCAGGTGTGGAAAGTCCCCAGGCTCCCCAGCAGG
CAGAAGTATGCAAAGCATGCATCTCAATTAGTCAGCAACCATAGTCCCGCCCCTAACTCCGCCCATCCCG
CCCCTAACTCCGCCCAGTTCCGCCCATTCTCCGCCCCATGGCTGACTAATTTTTTTTATTTATGCAGAGG
CCGAGGCCGCCTCGGCCTCTGAGCTATTCCAGAAGTAGTGAGGAGGCTTTTTTGGAGGCCTAGGCTTTTG
CAAAAAGCTTGGACACAAGACAGGCTTGCGAGATATGTTTGAGAATACCACTTTATCCCGCGTCAGGGAG
AGGCAGTGCGTAAAAAGACGCGGACTCATGTGAAATACTGGTTTTTAGTGCGCCAGATCTCTATAATCTC
GCGCAACCTATTTTCCCCTCGAACACTTTTTAAGCCGTAGATAAACAGGCTGGGACACTTCACATGAGCG
AAAAATACATCGTCACCTGGGACATGTTGCAGATCCATGCACGTAAACTCGCAAGCCGACTGATGCCTTC
TGAACAATGGAAAGGCATTATTGCCGTAAGCCGTGGCGGTCTGTACCGGGTGCGTTACTGGCGCGTGAAC
TGGGTATTCGTCATGTCGATACCGTTTGTATTTCCAGCTACGATCACGACAACCAGCGCGAGCTTAAAGT
GCTGAAACGCGCAGAAGGCGATGGCGAAGGCTTCATCGTTATTGATGACCTGGTGGATACCGGTGGTACT
GCGGTTGCGATTCGTGAAATGTATCCAAAAGCGCACTTTGTCACCATCTTCGCAAAACCGGCTGGTCGTC
CGCTGGTTGATGACTATGTTGTTGATATCCCGCAAGATACCTGGATTGAACAGCCGTGGGATATGGGCGT
CGTATTCGTCCCGCCAATCTCCGGTCGCTAATCTTTTCAACGCCTGGCACTGCCGGGCGTTGTTCTTTTT
AACTTCAGGCGGGTTACAATAGTTTCCAGTAAGTATTCTGGAGGCTGCATCCATGACACAGGCAAACCTG
AGCGAAACCCTGTTCAAACCCCGCTTTAAACATCCTGAAACCTCGACGCTAGTCCGCCGCTTTAATCACG
GCGCACAACCGCCTGTGCAGTCGGCCCTTGATGGTAAAACCATCCCTCACTGGTATCGCATGATTAACCG
TCTGATGTGGATCTGGCGCGGCATTGACCCACGCGAAATCCTCGACGTCCAGGCACGTATTGTGATGAGC
GATGCCGAACGTACCGACGATGATTTATACGATACGGTGATTGGCTACCGTGGCGGCAACTGGATTTATG
AGTGGGCCCCGGATCTTTGTGAAGGAACCTTACTTCTGTGGTGTG
